Addgene plasmid #176849: pLV-CMVtight-PLXNB2 iOE
Purpose: lentiviral vector for doxycycline-inducible PLXNB2 overexpression
Depositing lab: Roland Friedel. Depositing organization: Icahn School of Medicine at Mount Sinai. Publication: Plexin-B2 orchestrates collective stem cell dynamics via actomyosin contractility, cytoskeletal tension and adhesion. Junqueira Alves C, Dariolli R, Haydak J, Kang S, Hannah T, Wiener RJ, DeFronzo S, Tejero R, Gusella GL, Ramakrishnan A, Alves Dias R, Wojcinski A, Kesari S, Shen L, Sobie EA, Rodrigues Furtado de Mendonca JP, Azeloglu EU, Zou H, Friedel RH. Nat Commun. 2021 Oct 14;12(1):6019. doi: 10.1038/s41467-021-26296-7. PubMed 34650052.
Backbone
  Vector backbone: pLenti CMVtight Neo DEST (w770-1)
  Backbone manufacturer: Eric Campeau (Addgene plasmid # 26432)
  Backbone size w/o insert (bp): 9185
  Vector type: Lentiviral
  Selectable markers: Neomycin (select with G418)
Growth in bacteria
  Bacterial resistance: Ampicillin, 100 μg/mL
  Growth temperature: 37°C
  Growth strain: NEB Stable
  Copy number: High Copy
Gene/Insert
  Gene/Insert name: hPLXNB2
  Species: H. sapiens (human)
  Insert size (bp): 5517
  Mutation: full length PLXNB2
  Entrez Gene: PLXNB2 (a.k.a. MM1, Nbla00445, PLEXB2, dJ402G11.3)
  Cloning method: Gateway Cloning
Terms and licenses: Academic/Nonprofit Terms; Industry Terms: Not Available to Industry
How to cite: pLV-CMVtight-PLXNB2 iOE was a gift from Roland Friedel (Addgene plasmid # 176849 ; http://n2t.net/addgene:176849 ; RRID:Addgene_176849)
