[The description below was written by a language model from this plasmid's Addgene catalogue record and pLannotate feature annotations shown in this document.]
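Description:
pLV-CMVtight-PLXNB2 iOE is a lentiviral transfer plasmid for doxycycline-inducible overexpression of full-length human Plexin-B2 (PLXNB2), built by Gateway recombination into the pLenti CMVtight Neo DEST backbone. The sequenced record is about 13.5 kb. In bacteria it is maintained through a high-copy ColE1/pUC-type origin with ampicillin resistance. An f1 origin, an SV40 origin and leftover lac, T3 and T7 elements from the cloning backbone are also annotated.

The viral portion follows a third-generation layout. An RSV promoter drives a truncated HIV-1 5' LTR, followed by the Ψ packaging signal with a gag fragment, the Rev response element and the cPPT/CTS. A second truncated LTR and an SV40 polyadenylation signal close the genome at the 3' end. Within this frame, the tight TRE promoter (seven tet operators fused to a minimal CMV promoter) sits upstream of the roughly 5.5 kb PLXNB2 coding sequence, which is flanked by attB1 and attB2 sites left by the Gateway reaction. No epitope tag or fluorescent reporter is annotated. A WPRE downstream of the insert enhances transcript stability and expression. A separate mouse PGK promoter drives the neomycin resistance gene, so transduced mammalian cells can be selected with G418.

The plasmid carries no tetracycline transactivator, so induction depends on a Tet-On type transactivator (rtTA) supplied in the target cells from another construct; the record does not specify which one. The vector provides controlled, drug-dependent expression of this class 4 semaphorin receptor, and the associated work concerns Plexin-B2 in stem cell dynamics, cytoskeletal tension and adhesion.
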