Features (pLannotate 1.2.2; 30 found; start..end, strand, type, name):
     26..130     +  promoter       AmpR promoter: bla
    131..991     +  CDS            AmpR: β-lactamase; bla; confers resistance to ampicillin, carbenicillin, and related antibiotics
   1162..1750    +  rep_origin     ori: high-copy-number ColE1/pMB1/pBR322/pUC origin of replication
   1933..2025    +  CDS            lacI (fragment): lac repressor; lacI; The lac repressor binds to the lac operator to inhibit transcription in E. coli. This inhibition can be relieved by adding lactose or isopropyl-β-D-thiogalactopyranoside (IPTG).
   2038..2059    +  protein_bind   CAP binding site: CAP binding activates transcription in the presence of cAMP. E. coli catabolite activator protein
   2074..2104    +  promoter       lac promoter: promoter for the E. coli lac operon
   2108..2130    +  protein_bind   lac operator (fragment): The lac repressor binds to the lac operator to inhibit transcription in E. coli. This inhibition can be relieved by adding lactose or isopropyl-β-D-thiogalactopyranoside (IPTG). lac repressor encoded by lacI
   2173..2191    +  promoter       T3 promoter: promoter for bacteriophage T3 RNA polymerase
   2219..2445    +  promoter       RSV promoter: Rous sarcoma virus enhancer/promoter
   2446..2626    +  LTR            5' LTR (truncated): truncated 5' long terminal repeat (LTR) from HIV-1
   2673..2798    +  misc_feature   HIV-1 Ψ: packaging signal of human immunodeficiency virus type 1
   2782..3145    +  CDS            HIV-1 gag (fragment): gag protein from human immunodeficiency virus 1; gag
   3291..3524    +  misc_feature   RRE: The Rev response element (RRE) of HIV-1 allows for Rev-dependent mRNA export from the nucleus to the cytoplasm.
   3901..4001    +  CDS            Rev (fragment): human immunodeficiency virus 1 (HIV-1) Rev protein; rev; enhances nuclear export of unspliced and incompletely spliced viral mRNAs
   4020..4137    +  misc_feature   cPPT/CTS: central polypurine tract and central termination sequence of HIV-1
   4159..4473    +  promoter       tight TRE promoter: Tet-responsive promoter PTight, consisting of seven tet operator sequences followed by the minimal CMV promoter
   4478..4504    +  misc_feature   MCS (fragment): pUC18/19 multiple cloning site
   4552..4572    +  protein_bind   attB1: mutant version of attB; core recombination site for the Gateway® BP reaction BP Clonase™
   4593..10106   +  CDS            PLXNB2: PLXB2_HUMAN - Also known as KIAA0315. Experimental evidence at protein level: Swiss-Prot protein existence level 1. Cell surface receptor for SEMA4C, SEMA4D and SEMA4G that plays an important role in cell-cell signaling (By similarity). Plays a role in glutamatergic synapse development and is required for SEMA4A- mediated excitatory synapse development (By similarity). Binding to class 4 semaphorins promotes downstream activation of RHOA and phosphorylation of ERBB2 at 'Tyr-1248' (By similarity). Required for normal differentiation and migration of neuronal cells during brain corticogenesis an
  10123..10143   -  protein_bind   attB2: mutant version of attB; core recombination site for the Gateway® BP reaction BP Clonase™
  10175..10763   +  misc_feature   WPRE: woodchuck hepatitis virus posttranscriptional regulatory element
  10806..11305   +  promoter       PGK promoter: mouse phosphoglycerate kinase 1 promoter
  11319..12122   +  CDS            NeoR/KanR: aminoglycoside phosphotransferase from Tn5; aph(3')-II (or nptII); confers resistance to neomycin, kanamycin, and G418 (Geneticin®)
  12143..12280   +  CDS            nef (fragment): NEF_HV1LA - Experimental evidence at protein level: Swiss-Prot protein existence level 1. Extracellular Nef protein targets CD4(+) T-lymphocytes for apoptosis by interacting with CXCR4 surface receptors. From Human immunodeficiency virus type 1 group M subtype B (isolate Lai) (HIV-1).
  12266..12446   +  LTR            5' LTR (truncated): truncated 5' long terminal repeat (LTR) from HIV-1
  12518..12639   +  polyA_signal   SV40 poly(A) signal: SV40 polyadenylation signal
  12679..12814   +  rep_origin     SV40 ori: SV40 origin of replication
  12835..12853   -  promoter       T7 promoter: promoter for bacteriophage T7 RNA polymerase
  12861..13016   +  CDS            lacZα (fragment): LacZα fragment of β-galactosidase; lacZ fragment
  13021..13449   +  rep_origin     f1 ori (sequence partly withheld): f1 bacteriophage origin of replication; arrow indicates direction of (+) strand synthesis
>Addgene plasmid #176849 | pLV-CMVtight-PLXNB2 iOE | addgene full sequence | sequence record 347147 | Addgene NGS Result
AGGTGGCACTTTTCGGGGAAATGTGCGCGGAACCCCTATTTGTTTATTTTTCTAAATACATTCAAATATG
TATCCGCTCATGAGACAATAACCCTGATAAATGCTTCAATAATATTGAAAAAGGAAGAGTATGAGTATTC
AACATTTCCGTGTCGCCCTTATTCCCTTTTTTGCGGCATTTTGCCTTCCTGTTTTTGCTCACCCAGAAAC
GCTGGTGAAAGTAAAAGATGCTGAAGATCAGTTGGGTGCACGAGTGGGTTACATCGAACTGGATCTCAAC
AGCGGTAAGATCCTTGAGAGTTTTCGCCCCGAAGAACGTTTTCCAATGATGAGCACTTTTAAAGTTCTGC
TATGTGGCGCGGTATTATCCCGTATTGACGCCGGGCAAGAGCAACTCGGTCGCCGCATACACTATTCTCA
GAATGACTTGGTTGAGTACTCACCAGTCACAGAAAAGCATCTTACGGATGGCATGACAGTAAGAGAATTA
TGCAGTGCTGCCATAACCATGAGTGATAACACTGCGGCCAACTTACTTCTGACAACGATCGGAGGACCGA
AGGAGCTAACCGCTTTTTTGCACAACATGGGGGATCATGTAACTCGCCTTGATCGTTGGGAACCGGAGCT
GAATGAAGCCATACCAAACGACGAGCGTGACACCACGATGCCTGTAGCAATGGCAACAACGTTGCGCAAA
CTATTAACTGGCGAACTACTTACTCTAGCTTCCCGGCAACAATTAATAGACTGGATGGAGGCGGATAAAG
TTGCAGGACCACTTCTGCGCTCGGCCCTTCCGGCTGGCTGGTTTATTGCTGATAAATCTGGAGCCGGTGA
GCGTGGGTCTCGCGGTATCATTGCAGCACTGGGGCCAGATGGTAAGCCCTCCCGTATCGTAGTTATCTAC
ACGACGGGGAGTCAGGCAACTATGGATGAACGAAATAGACAGATCGCTGAGATAGGTGCCTCACTGATTA
AGCATTGGTAACTGTCAGACCAAGTTTACTCATATATACTTTAGATTGATTTAAAACTTCATTTTTAATT
TAAAAGGATCTAGGTGAAGATCCTTTTTGATAATCTCATGACCAAAATCCCTTAACGTGAGTTTTCGTTC
CACTGAGCGTCAGACCCCGTAGAAAAGATCAAAGGATCTTCTTGAGATCCTTTTTTTCTGCGCGTAATCT
GCTGCTTGCAAACAAAAAAACCACCGCTACCAGCGGTGGTTTGTTTGCCGGATCAAGAGCTACCAACTCT
TTTTCCGAAGGTAACTGGCTTCAGCAGAGCGCAGATACCAAATACTGTTCTTCTAGTGTAGCCGTAGTTA
GGCCACCACTTCAAGAACTCTGTAGCACCGCCTACATACCTCGCTCTGCTAATCCTGTTACCAGTGGCTG
CTGCCAGTGGCGATAAGTCGTGTCTTACCGGGTTGGACTCAAGACGATAGTTACCGGATAAGGCGCAGCG
GTCGGGCTGAACGGGGGGTTCGTGCACACAGCCCAGCTTGGAGCGAACGACCTACACCGAACTGAGATAC
CTACAGCGTGAGCTATGAGAAAGCGCCACGCTTCCCGAAGGGAGAAAGGCGGACAGGTATCCGGTAAGCG
GCAGGGTCGGAACAGGAGAGCGCACGAGGGAGCTTCCAGGGGGAAACGCCTGGTATCTTTATAGTCCTGT
CGGGTTTCGCCACCTCTGACTTGAGCGTCGATTTTTGTGATGCTCGTCAGGGGGGCGGAGCCTATGGAAA
AACGCCAGCAACGCGGCCTTTTTACGGTTCCTGGCCTTTTGCTGGCCTTTTGCTCACATGTTCTTTCCTG
CGTTATCCCCTGATTCTGTGGATAACCGTATTACCGCCTTTGAGTGAGCTGATACCGCTCGCCGCAGCCG
AACGACCGAGCGCAGCGAGTCAGTGAGCGAGGAAGCGGAAGAGCGCCCAATACGCAAACCGCCTCTCCCC
GCGCGTTGGCCGATTCATTAATGCAGCTGGCACGACAGGTTTCCCGACTGGAAAGCGGGCAGTGAGCGCA
ACGCAATTAATGTGAGTTAGCTCACTCATTAGGCACCCCAGGCTTTACACTTTATGCTTCCGGCTCGTAT
GTTGTGTGGAATTGTGAGCGGATAACAATTTCACACAGGAAACAGCTATGACCATGATTACGCCAAGCGC
GCAATTAACCCTCACTAAAGGGAACAAAAGCTGGAGCTGCAAGCTTAATGTAGTCTTATGCAATACTCTT
GTAGTCTTGCAACATGGTAACGATGAGTTAGCAACATGCCTTACAAGGAGAGAAAAAGCACCGTGCATGC
CGATTGGTGGAAGTAAGGTGGTACGATCGTGCCTTATTAGGAAGGCAACAGACGGGTCTGACATGGATTG
GACGAACCACTGAATTGCCGCATTGCAGAGATATTGTATTTAAGTGCCTAGCTCGATACATAAACGGGTC
TCTCTGGTTAGACCAGATCTGAGCCTGGGAGCTCTCTGGCTAACTAGGGAACCCACTGCTTAAGCCTCAA
TAAAGCTTGCCTTGAGTGCTTCAAGTAGTGTGTGCCCGTCTGTTGTGTGACTCTGGTAACTAGAGATCCC
TCAGACCCTTTTAGTCAGTGTGGAAAATCTCTAGCAGTGGCGCCCGAACAGGGACTTGAAAGCGAAAGGG
AAACCAGAGGAGCTCTCTCGACGCAGGACTCGGCTTGCTGAAGCGCGCACGGCAAGAGGCGAGGGGCGGC
GACTGGTGAGTACGCCAAAAATTTTGACTAGCGGAGGCTAGAAGGAGAGAGATGGGTGCGAGAGCGTCAG
TATTAAGCGGGGGAGAATTAGATCGCGATGGGAAAAAATTCGGTTAAGGCCAGGGGGAAAGAAAAAATAT
AAATTAAAACATATAGTATGGGCAAGCAGGGAGCTAGAACGATTCGCAGTTAATCCTGGCCTGTTAGAAA
CATCAGAAGGCTGTAGACAAATACTGGGACAGCTACAACCATCCCTTCAGACAGGATCAGAAGAACTTAG
ATCATTATATAATACAGTAGCAACCCTCTATTGTGTGCATCAAAGGATAGAGATAAAAGACACCAAGGAA
GCTTTAGACAAGATAGAGGAAGAGCAAAACAAAAGTAAGACCACCGCACAGCAAGCGGCCGCTGATCTTC
AGACCTGGAGGAGGAGATATGAGGGACAATTGGAGAAGTGAATTATATAAATATAAAGTAGTAAAAATTG
AACCATTAGGAGTAGCACCCACCAAGGCAAAGAGAAGAGTGGTGCAGAGAGAAAAAAGAGCAGTGGGAAT
AGGAGCTTTGTTCCTTGGGTTCTTGGGAGCAGCAGGAAGCACTATGGGCGCAGCGTCAATGACGCTGACG
GTACAGGCCAGACAATTATTGTCTGGTATAGTGCAGCAGCAGAACAATTTGCTGAGGGCTATTGAGGCGC
AACAGCATCTGTTGCAACTCACAGTCTGGGGCATCAAGCAGCTCCAGGCAAGAATCCTGGCTGTGGAAAG
ATACCTAAAGGATCAACAGCTCCTGGGGATTTGGGGTTGCTCTGGAAAACTCATTTGCACCACTGCTGTG
CCTTGGAATGCTAGTTGGAGTAATAAATCTCTGGAACAGATTTGGAATCACACGACCTGGATGGAGTGGG
ACAGAGAAATTAACAATTACACAAGCTTAATACACTCCTTAATTGAAGAATCGCAAAACCAGCAAGAAAA
GAATGAACAAGAATTATTGGAATTAGATAAATGGGCAAGTTTGTGGAATTGGTTTAACATAACAAATTGG
CTGTGGTATATAAAATTATTCATAATGATAGTAGGAGGCTTGGTAGGTTTAAGAATAGTTTTTGCTGTAC
TTTCTATAGTGAATAGAGTTAGGCAGGGATATTCACCATTATCGTTTCAGACCCACCTCCCAACCCCGAG
GGGACCCGACAGGCCCGAAGGAATAGAAGAAGAAGGTGGAGAGAGAGACAGAGACAGATCCATTCGATTA
GTGAACGGATCTCGACGGTATCGGTTAACTTTTAAAAGAAAAGGGGGGATTGGGGGGTACAGTGCAGGGG
AAAGAATAGTAGACATAATAGCAACAGACATACAAACTAAAGAATTACAAAAACAAATTACAAAAATTCA
AAATTTTATCGATCACGAGACTAGCCTCGAGTTTACTCCCTATCAGTGATAGAGAACGTATGTCGAGTTT
ACTCCCTATCAGTGATAGAGAACGATGTCGAGTTTACTCCCTATCAGTGATAGAGAACGTATGTCGAGTT
TACTCCCTATCAGTGATAGAGAACGTATGTCGAGTTTACTCCCTATCAGTGATAGAGAACGTATGTCGAG
TTTATCCCTATCAGTGATAGAGAACGTATGTCGAGTTTACTCCCTATCAGTGATAGAGAACGTATGTCGA
GGTAGGCGTGTACGGTGGGAGGCCTATATAAGCAGAGCTCGTTTAGTGAACCGTCAGATCGCCTGGAGAA
TTCGAGCTCGGTACCCGGGGATCCACCGGTTCGTCGACTAGTCCAGTGTGGTGGAATTCTGCAGATATCA
ACAAGTTTGTACAAAAAAGCAGAAGGGCCGTCAAGGCCCACCATGGCACTGCAGCTCTGGGCCCTGACCC
TGCTGGGCCTGCTGGGCGCAGGTGCCAGCCTGAGGCCCCGCAAGCTGGACTTCTTCCGCAGCGAGAAAGA
GCTGAACCACCTGGCTGTGGATGAGGCCTCAGGCGTGGTGTACCTGGGGGCGGTGAATGCCCTCTACCAG
CTGGATGCGAAGCTGCAGCTGGAGCAGCAGGTGGCCACGGGCCCGGCCCTGGACAACAAGAAGTGCACGC
CGCCCATCGAGGCCAGCCAGTGCCATGAGGCTGAGATGACTGACAATGTCAACCAGCTGCTGCTGCTCGA
CCCTCCCAGGAAGCGCCTGGTGGAGTGCGGCAGCCTCTTCAAGGGCATCTGCGCTCTGCGCGCCCTGAGC
AACATCTCCCTCCGCCTGTTCTACGAGGACGGCAGCGGGGAGAAGTCTTTCGTGGCCAGCAATGATGAGG
GCGTGGCCACAGTGGGGCTGGTGAGCTCCACGGGTCCTGGTGGTGACCGCGTGCTGTTTGTGGGCAAAGG
CAATGGGCCACACGACAACGGCATCATCGTGAGCACTCGGCTGTTGGACCGGACTGACAGCAGGGAGGCC
TTTGAAGCCTACACGGACCACGCCACCTACAAGGCCGGCTACCTGTCCACCAACACACAGCAGTTCGTGG
CGGCCTTCGAGGACGGCCCCTACGTCTTCTTTGTCTTCAACCAGCAGGACAAGCACCCGGCCCGGAACCG
CACGCTGCTGGCACGCATGTGCAGAGAAGACCCCAACTACTACTCCTACCTGGAGATGGACCTGCAGTGC
CGGGACCCCGACATCCACGCCGCTGCCTTTGGCACCTGCCTGGCCGCCTCCGTGGCTGCGCCTGGCTCTG
GCAGGGTGCTATATGCTGTCTTCAGCAGAGACAGCCGGAGCAGTGGGGGGCCCGGTGCGGGCCTCTGCCT
GTTCCCGCTGGACAAGGTGCACGCCAAGATGGAGGCCAACCGCAACGCCTGTTACACAGGCACCCGGGAG
GCCCGTGACATCTTCTACAAGCCCTTCCACGGCGATATCCAGTGCGGCGGCCACGCGCCGGGCTCCAGCA
AGAGCTTCCCATGTGGCTCGGAGCACCTGCCCTACCCGCTGGGCAGCCGCGACGGGCTCAGAGGCACAGC
CGTGCTGCAGCGTGGAGGCCTGAACCTCACGGCCGTGACGGTCGCCGCCGAGAACAACCACACTGTTGCT
TTTCTGGGCACCTCTGATGGCCGGATCCTCAAGGTGTACCTCACCCCAGATGGCACCTCCTCAGAGTACG
ACTCTATCCTTGTGGAGATAAACAAGAGAGTCAAGCGCGACCTGGTACTGTCTGGAGACCTGGGCAGCCT
GTACGCCATGACCCAGGACAAGGTGTTCCGGCTGCCGGTGCAGGAGTGCCTGAGCTACCCGACCTGCACC
CAGTGCCGCGACTCCCAGGACCCCTACTGCGGCTGGTGCGTCGTCGAGGGACGATGCACCCGGAAGGCCG
AGTGTCCGCGGGCCGAGGAGGCCAGCCACTGGCTGTGGAGCCGAAGCAAGTCCTGCGTGGCCGTCACCAG
CGCCCAGCCACAGAACATGAGCCGGCGGGCCCAGGGGGAGGTGCAGCTGACCGTCAGCCCCCTCCCTGCC
CTGAGCGAGGAGGACGAGTTGCTGTGCCTTTTTGGGGAGTCGCCGCCACACCCCGCCCGCGTGGAGGGCG
AGGCCGTCATCTGCAACTCCCCAAGCAGCATCCCCGTCACACCGCCAGGCCAGGACCACGTGGCCGTGAC
CATCCAGCTCCTCCTTAGACGAGGCAACATCTTCCTCACGTCCTACCAGTACCCCTTCTACGACTGCCGC
CAGGCCATGAGCCTGGAGGAGAACCTGCCGTGCATCTCCTGCGTGAGCAACCGCTGGACCTGCCAGTGGG
ACCTGCGCTACCACGAGTGCCGGGAGGCTTCGCCCAACCCTGAGGACGGCATCGTCCGTGCCCACATGGA
GGACAGCTGTCCCCAGTTCCTGGGACCCAGCCCCCTGGTGATCCCCATGAACCACGAGACAGATGTGAAC
TTCCAGGGCAAGAACCTGGACACCGTGAAGGGTTCCTCCCTGCACGTGGGCAGTGACTTGCTCAAGTTCA
TGGAGCCGGTGACCATGCAGGAATCTGGGACCTTCGCCTTTCGGACCCCAAAGCTGTCCCACGATGCCAA
CGAGACGCTGCCCCTGCACCTCTACGTCAAGTCTTACGGCAAGAATATCGACAGCAAGCTCCATGTGACC
CTCTACAACTGCTCCTTTGGCCGCAGCGACTGCAGCCTGTGCCGGGCCGCTAACCCCGACTACAGGTGTG
CGTGGTGCGGGGGCCAGAGCAGGTGCGTGTATGAGGCCCTGTGCAACACCACCTCCGAGTGCCCGCCGCC
CGTCATCACCAGGATCCAGCCTGAGACGGGCCCCCTGGGTGGGGGCATCCGCATCACCATCCTGGGGTCC
AATTTGGGCGTCCAAGCAGGGGACATCCAGAGGATCTCTGTGGCCGGCCGGAACTGCTCCTTTCAGCCGG
AACGTTACTCCGTGTCCACCCGGATCGTGTGTGTGATCGAGGCTGCGGAGACGCCTTTCACGGGGGGTGT
CGAGGTGGACGTCTTCGGGAAACTGGGCCGTTCGCCTCCCAATGTCCAGTTCACCTTCCAACAGCCCAAG
CCTCTCAGTGTGGAGCCGCAGCAGGGACCGCAGGCGGGCGGCACCACACTGACCATCCACGGCACCCACC
TGGACACGGGCTCCCAGGAGGACGTGCGGGTGACCCTCAACGGCGTCCCGTGTAAAGTGACGAAGTTTGG
GGCGCAGCTCCAGTGTGTCACTGGCCCCCAGGCGACACGGGGCCAGATGCTTCTGGAGGTCTCCTACGGG
GGGTCCCCCGTGCCCAACCCCGGCATCTTCTTCACCTACCGCGAAAACCCCGTACTGCGAGCCTTCGAGC
CGCTACGAAGCTTTGCCAGTGGTGGCCGCAGCATCAACGTCACGGGTCAGGGCTTCAGCCTGATCCAGAG
GTTTGCCATGGTGGTCATCGCGGAGCCCCTGCAGTCCTGGCAGCCGCCGCGGGAGGCTGAATCCCTGCAG
CCCATGACGGTGGTGGGTACAGACTACGTGTTCCACAATGACACCAAGGTCGTCTTCCTGTCCCCGGCTG
TGCCTGAGGAGCCAGAGGCCTACAACCTCACGGTGCTGATCGAGATGGACGGGCACCGTGCCCTGCTCAG
AACAGAGGCCGGGGCCTTCGAGTACGTGCCTGACCCCACCTTTGAGAACTTCACAGGTGGCGTCAAGAAG
CAGGTCAACAAGCTCATCCACGCCCGGGGCACCAATCTGAACAAGGCGATGACGCTGCAGGAGGCCGAGG
CCTTCGTGGGTGCCGAGCGCTGCACCATGAAGACGCTGACGGAGACCGACCTGTACTGTGAGCCCCCGGA
GGTGCAGCCCCCGCCCAAGCGGCGGCAGAAACGAGACACCACACACAACCTGCCCGAGTTCATTGTGAAG
TTCGGCTCTCGCGAGTGGGTGCTGGGCCGCGTGGAGTACGACACACGGGTGAGCGACGTGCCGCTCAGCC
TCATCTTGCCGCTGGTCATCGTGCCCATGGTGGTCGTCATCGCGGTGTCTGTCTACTGCTACTGGAGGAA
GAGCCAGCAGGCCGAACGAGAGTATGAGAAGATCAAGTCCCAGCTGGAGGGCCTGGAGGAGAGCGTGCGG
GACCGCTGCAAGAAGGAATTCACAGACCTGATGATCGAGATGGAGGACCAGACCAACGACGTGCACGAGG
CCGGCATCCCCGTGCTGGACTACAAGACCTACACCGACCGCGTCTTCTTCCTGCCCTCCAAGGACGGCGA
CAAGGACGTGATGATCACCGGCAAGCTGGACATCCCTGAGCCGCGGCGGCCGGTGGTGGAGCAGGCCCTC
TACCAGTTCTCCAACCTGCTGAACAGCAAGTCTTTCCTCATCAATTTCATCCACACCCTGGAGAACCAGC
GGGAGTTCTCGGCCCGCGCCAAGGTCTACTTCGCGTCCCTGCTGACGGTGGCGCTGCACGGGAAACTGGA
GTACTACACGGACATCATGCACACGCTCTTCCTGGAGCTCCTGGAGCAGTACGTGGTGGCCAAGAACCCC
AAGCTGATGCTGCGCAGGTCTGAGACTGTGGTGGAGAGGATGCTGTCCAACTGGATGTCCATCTGCCTGT
ACCAGTACCTCAAGGACAGTGCCGGGGAGCCCCTGTACAAGCTCTTCAAGGCCATCAAACATCAGGTGGA
AAAGGGCCCGGTGGATGCGGTACAGAAGAAGGCCAAGTACACTCTCAACGACACGGGGCTGCTGGGGGAT
GATGTGGAGTACGCACCCCTGACGGTGAGCGTGATCGTGCAGGACGAGGGAGTGGACGCCATCCCGGTGA
AGGTCCTCAACTGTGACACCATCTCCCAGGTCAAGGAGAAGATCATTGACCAGGTGTACCGTGGGCAGCC
CTGCTCCTGCTGGCCCAGGCCAGACAGCGTGGTCCTGGAGTGGCGTCCGGGCTCCACAGCGCAGATCCTG
TCGGACCTGGACCTGACGTCACAGCGGGAGGGCCGGTGGAAGCGCGTCAACACCCTTATGCACTACAATG
TCCGGGATGGAGCCACCCTCATCCTGTCCAAGGTGGGGGTCTCCCAGCAGCCGGAGGACAGCCAGCAGGA
CCTGCCTGGGGAGCGCCATGCCCTCCTGGAGGAGGAGAACCGGGTGTGGCACCTGGTGCGGCCGACCGAC
GAGGTGGACGAGGGCAAGTCCAAGAGAGGCAGCGTGAAAGAGAAGGAGCGGACGAAGGCCATCACCGAGA
TCTACCTGACGCGGCTGCTCTCAGTCAAGGGCACACTGCAGCAGTTTGTGGACAACTTCTTCCAGAGCGT
GCTGGCGCCTGGGCACGCGGTGCCACCTGCAGTCAAGTACTTCTTCGACTTCCTGGACGAGCAGGCAGAG
AAGCACAACATCCAGGATGAAGACACCATCCACATCTGGAAGACGAACAGCTTACCGCTCCGGTTCTGGG
TGAACATCCTCAAGAACCCCCACTTCATCTTTGACGTGCATGTCCACGAGGTGGTGGACGCCTCGCTGTC
AGTCATCGCGCAGACCTTCATGGATGCCTGCACGCGCACGGAGCATAAGCTGAGCCGCGATTCTCCCAGC
AACAAGCTGCTGTACGCCAAGGAGATCTCCACCTACAAGAAGATGGTGGAGGATTACTACAAGGGGATCC
GGCAGATGGTGCAGGTCAGCGACCAGGACATGAACACACACCTGGCAGAGATTTCCCGGGCGCACACGGA
CTCCTTGAACACCCTCGTGGCACTCCACCAGCTCTACCAATACACGCAGAAGTACTATGACGAGATCATC
AATGCCTTGGAGGAGGATCCTGCCGCCCAGAAGATGCAGCTGGCCTTCCGCCTGCAGCAGATTGCCGCTG
CACTGGAGAACAAGGTCACTGACCTCTAGGGCCTCATGGGCCCAGCTTTCTTGTACAAAGTGGTTGATAT
CCAGCACAGTGGCGGCCGCTCGACAATCAACCTCTGGATTACAAAATTTGTGAAAGATTGACTGGTATTC
TTAACTATGTTGCTCCTTTTACGCTATGTGGATACGCTGCTTTAATGCCTTTGTATCATGCTATTGCTTC
CCGTATGGCTTTCATTTTCTCCTCCTTGTATAAATCCTGGTTGCTGTCTCTTTATGAGGAGTTGTGGCCC
GTTGTCAGGCAACGTGGCGTGGTGTGCACTGTGTTTGCTGACGCAACCCCCACTGGTTGGGGCATTGCCA
CCACCTGTCAGCTCCTTTCCGGGACTTTCGCTTTCCCCCTCCCTATTGCCACGGCGGAACTCATCGCCGC
CTGCCTTGCCCGCTGCTGGACAGGGGCTCGGCTGTTGGGCACTGACAATTCCGTGGTGTTGTCGGGGAAG
CTGACGTCCTTTCCATGGCTGCTCGCCTGTGTTGCCACCTGGATTCTGCGCGGGACGTCCTTCTGCTACG
TCCCTTCGGCCCTCAATCCAGCGGACCTTCCTTCCCGCGGCCTGCTGCCGGCTCTGCGGCCTCTTCCGCG
TCTTCGCCTTCGCCCTCAGACGAGTCGGATCTCCCTTTGGGCCGCCTCCCCGCCTGGAATTCTGCAGATA
TCCGGACTAGTGATCTAATTCTACCGGGTAGGGGAGGCGCTTTTCCCAAGGCAGTCTGGAGCATGCGCTT
TAGCAGCCCCGCTGGGCACTTGGCGCTACACAAGTGGCCTCTGGCCTCGCACACATTCCACATCCACCGG
TAGGCGCCAACCGGCTCCGTTCTTTGGTGGCCCCTTCGCGCCACCTTCTACTCCTCCCCTAGTCAGGAAG
TTCCCCCCCGCCCCGCAGCTCGCGTCGTGCAGGACGTGACAAATGGAAGTAGCACGTCTCACTAGTCTCG
TGCAGATGGACAGCACCGCTGAGCAATGGAAGCGGGTAGGCCTTTGGGGCAGCGGCCAATAGCAGCTTTG
CTCCTTCGCTTTCTGGGCTCAGAGGCTGGGAAGGGGTGGGTCCGGGGGCGGGCTCAGGGGCGGGCTCAGG
GGCGGGGCGGGCGCCCGAAGGTCCTCCGGAGGCCCGGCATTCTGCACGCTTCAAAAGCGCACGTCTGCCG
CGCTGTTCTCCTCTTCCTCATCTCCGGGCCTTTCGACCTGCAGCCAATATGGGATCGGCCATTGAACAAG
ATGGATTGCACGCAGGTTCTCCGGCCGCTTGGGTGGAGAGGCTATTCGGCTATGACTGGGCACAACAGAC
AATCGGCTGCTCTGATGCCGCCGTGTTCCGGCTGTCAGCGCAGGGGCGCCCGGTTCTTTTTGTCAAGACC
GACCTGTCCGGTGCCCTGAATGAACTGCAGGACGAGGCAGCGCGGCTATCGTGGCTGGCCACGACGGGCG
TTCCTTGCGCAGCTGTGCTCGACGTTGTCACTGAAGCGGGAAGGGACTGGCTGCTATTGGGCGAAGTGCC
GGGGCAGGATCTCCTGTCATCTCACCTTGCTCCTGCCGAGAAAGTATCCATCATGGCTGATGCAATGCGG
CGGCTGCATACGCTTGATCCGGCTACCTGCCCATTCGACCACCAAGCGAAACATCGCATCGAGCGAGCAC
GTACTCGGATGGAAGCCGGTCTTGTCGATCAGGATGATCTGGACGAAGAGCATCAGGGGCTCGCGCCAGC
CGAACTGTTCGCCAGGCTCAAGGCGCGCATGCCCGACGGCGAGGATCTCGTCGTGACCCATGGCGATGCC
TGCTTGCCGAATATCATGGTGGAAAATGGCCGCTTTTCTGGATTCATCGACTGTGGCCGGCTGGGTGTGG
CGGACCGCTATCAGGACATAGCGTTGGCTACCCGTGATATTGCTGAAGAGCTTGGCGGCGAATGGGCTGA
CCGCTTCCTCGTGCTTTACGGTATCGCCGCTCCCGATTCGCAGCGCATCGCCTTCTATCGCCTTCTTGAC
GAGTTCTTCTGAGGGGATCCGTCGAGGGCCCGGTACCTTTAAGACCAATGACTTACAAGGCAGCTGTAGA
TCTTAGCCACTTTTTAAAAGAAAAGGGGGGACTGGAAGGGCTAGCTCACTCCCAACGAAGACAAGATCTG
CTTTTTGCTTGTACTGGGTCTCTCTGGTTAGACCAGATCTGAGCCTGGGAGCTCTCTGGCTAACTAGGGA
ACCCACTGCTTAAGCCTCAATAAAGCTTGCCTTGAGTGCTTCAAGTAGTGTGTGCCCGTCTGTTGTGTGA
CTCTGGTAACTAGAGATCCCTCAGACCCTTTTAGTCAGTGTGGAAAATCTCTAGCAGTAGTAGTTCATGT
CATCTTATTATTCAGTATTTATAACTTGCAAAGAAATGAATATCAGAGAGTGAGAGGAACTTGTTTATTG
CAGCTTATAATGGTTACAAATAAAGCAATAGCATCACAAATTTCACAAATAAAGCATTTTTTTCACTGCA
TTCTAGTTGTGGTTTGTCCAAACTCATCAATGTATCTTATCATGTCTGGCTCTAGCTATCCCGCCCCTAA
CTCCGCCCATCCCGCCCCTAACTCCGCCCAGTTCCGCCCATTCTCCGCCCCATGGCTGACTAATTTTTTT
TATTTATGCAGAGGCCGAGGCCGCCTCGGCCTCTGAGCTATTCCAGAAGTAGTGAGGAGGCTTTTTTGGA
GGCCTAGGGACGTACCCAATTCGCCCTATAGTGAGTCGTATTACGCGCGCTCACTGGCCGTCGTTTTACA
ACGTCGTGACTGGGAAAACCCTGGCGTTACCCAACTTAATCGCCTTGCAGCACATCCCCCTTTCGCCAGC
TGGCGTAATAGCGAAGAGGCCCGCACCGATCGCCCTTCCCAACAGTTGCGCAGCCTGAATGGCGAATGGG
[124 nt withheld, positions 13021-13144]
C
[91 nt withheld, positions 13146-13236]
A
[49 nt withheld, positions 13238-13286]
CCTTTGACGTTGGAGTCCACGTTCTTT
[37 nt withheld, positions 13314-13350]
ACCCTATCTCGGTCTATTCTTTTGATTTATAAGGGATTTTGCCGATTTCGGCCTATTGGTTAAAAAATGA
GCTGATTTAACAAAAATTTAACGCGAATTTTAACAAAATATTAACGCTTACAATTT
